>Addgene plasmid #42673 | TAL3210 | depositor partial sequence | sequence record 57793 | TAL3210 sequence 2430 bps
TCTAGAGCTAGCACCATGGACTACAAAGACCATGACGGTGATTATAAAGATCATGACATCGATTACAAGG
ATGACGATGACAAGATGGCCCCCAAGAAGAAGAGGAAGGTGGGCATTCACCGCGGGGTACCTATGGTGGA
CTTGAGGACACTCGGTTATTCGCAACAGCAACAGGAGAAAATCAAGCCTAAGGTCAGGAGCACCGTCGCG
CAACACCACGAGGCGCTTGTGGGGCATGGCTTCACTCATGCGCATATTGTCGCGCTTTCACAGCACCCTG
CGGCGCTTGGGACGGTGGCTGTCAAATACCAAGATATGATTGCGGCCCTGCCCGAAGCCACGCACGAGGC
AATTGTAGGGGTCGGTAAACAGTGGTCGGGAGCGCGAGCACTTGAGGCGCTGCTGACTGTGGCGGGTGAG
CTTAGGGGGCCTCCGCTCCAGCTCGACACCGGGCAGCTGCTGAAGATCGCGAAGAGAGGGGGAGTAACAG
CGGTAGAGGCAGTGCACGCCTGGCGCAATGCGCTCACCGGGGCCCCCTTGAACCTGACCCCAGACCAGGT
AGTCGCAATCGCGTCACATGACGGGGGAAAGCAAGCCCTGGAAACCGTGCAAAGGTTGTTGCCGGTCCTT
TGTCAAGACCACGGCCTTACACCGGAGCAAGTCGTGGCCATTGCATCCCACGACGGTGGCAAACAGGCTC
TTGAGACGGTTCAGAGACTTCTCCCAGTTCTCTGTCAAGCCCACGGGCTGACTCCCGATCAAGTTGTAGC
GATTGCGTCGAACATTGGAGGGAAACAAGCATTGGAGACTGTCCAACGGCTCCTTCCCGTGTTGTGTCAA
GCCCACGGTTTGACGCCTGCACAAGTGGTCGCCATCGCCAACAACAACGGCGGTAAGCAGGCGCTGGAAA
CAGTACAGCGCCTGCTGCCTGTACTGTGCCAGGATCATGGACTGACCCCAGACCAGGTAGTCGCAATCGC
GAACAATAATGGGGGAAAGCAAGCCCTGGAAACCGTGCAAAGGTTGTTGCCGGTCCTTTGTCAAGACCAC
GGCCTTACACCGGAGCAAGTCGTGGCCATTGCATCCCACGACGGTGGCAAACAGGCTCTTGAGACGGTTC
AGAGACTTCTCCCAGTTCTCTGTCAAGCCCACGGGCTGACTCCCGATCAAGTTGTAGCGATTGCGTCGAA
CATTGGAGGGAAACAAGCATTGGAGACTGTCCAACGGCTCCTTCCCGTGTTGTGTCAAGCCCACGGTTTG
ACGCCTGCACAAGTGGTCGCCATCGCCTCCAATATTGGCGGTAAGCAGGCGCTGGAAACAGTACAGCGCC
TGCTGCCTGTACTGTGCCAGGATCATGGACTGACCCCAGACCAGGTAGTCGCAATCGCGAACAATAATGG
GGGAAAGCAAGCCCTGGAAACCGTGCAAAGGTTGTTGCCGGTCCTTTGTCAAGACCACGGCCTTACACCG
GAGCAAGTCGTGGCCATTGCAAGCAACATCGGTGGCAAACAGGCTCTTGAGACGGTTCAGAGACTTCTCC
CAGTTCTCTGTCAAGCCCACGGGCTGACTCCCGATCAAGTTGTAGCGATTGCGTCCAACGGTGGAGGGAA
ACAAGCATTGGAGACTGTCCAACGGCTCCTTCCCGTGTTGTGTCAAGCCCACGGTTTGACGCCTGCACAA
GTGGTCGCCATCGCCTCGAATGGCGGCGGTAAGCAGGCGCTGGAAACAGTACAGCGCCTGCTGCCTGTAC
TGTGCCAGGATCATGGACTGACCCCAGACCAGGTAGTCGCAATCGCGTCAAACGGAGGGGGAAAGCAAGC
CCTGGAAACCGTGCAAAGGTTGTTGCCGGTCCTTTGTCAAGACCACGGCCTTACACCGGAGCAAGTCGTG
GCCATTGCAAATAATAACGGTGGCAAACAGGCTCTTGAGACGGTTCAGAGACTTCTCCCAGTTCTCTGTC
AAGCCCACGGGCTGACTCCCGATCAAGTTGTAGCGATTGCGAATAACAATGGAGGGAAACAAGCATTGGA
GACTGTCCAACGGCTCCTTCCCGTGTTGTGTCAAGCCCACGGTTTGACGCCTGCACAAGTGGTCGCCATC
GCCAACAACAACGGCGGTAAGCAGGCGCTGGAAACAGTACAGCGCCTGCTGCCTGTACTGTGCCAGGATC
ATGGACTGACACCCGAACAGGTGGTCGCCATTGCTTCCCACGACGGAGGACGGCCAGCCTTGGAGTCCAT
CGTAGCCCAATTGTCCAGGCCCGATCCCGCGTTGGCTGCGTTAACGAATGACCATCTGGTGGCGTTGGCA
TGTCTTGGTGGACGACCCGCGCTCGATGCAGTCAAAAAGGGTCTGCCTCATGCTCCCGCATTGATCAAAA
GAACCAACCGGCGGATTCCCGAGAGAACTTCCCATCGAGTCGCGGGATCC
