>Addgene plasmid #42673 | TAL3210 | addgene partial sequence | sequence record 61162 | JDS-TALEN-F 5'-TAGGGGTCGGTAAACAGTGG-3'
GCGGGTGAGCTTAGGGGGCCTCCGCTCCAGCTCGACACCGGGCAGCTGCTGAAGATCGCGAAGAGAGGGG
GAGTAACAGCGGTAGAGGCAGTGCACGCCTGGCGCAATGCGCTCACCGGGGCCCCCTTGAACCTGACCCC
AGACCAGGTAGTCGCAATCGCGTCACATGACGGGGGAAAGCAAGCCCTGGAAACCGTGCAAAGGTTGTTG
CCGGTCCTTTGTCAAGACCACGGCCTTACACCGGAGCAAGTCGTGGCCATTGCATCCCACGACGGTGGCA
AACAGGCTCTTGAGACGGTTCAGAGACTTCTCCCAGTTCTCTGTCAAGCCCACGGGCTGACTCCCGATCA
AGTTGTAGCGATTGCGTCGAACATTGGAGGGAAACAAGCATTGGAGACTGTCCAACGGCTCCTTCCCGTG
TTGTGTCAAGCCCACGGTTTGACGCCTGCACAAGTGGTCGCCATCGCCAACAACAACGGCGGTAAGCAGG
CGCTGGAAACAGTACAGCGCCTGCTGCCTGTACTGTGCCAGGATCATGGACTGACCCCAGACCAGGTAGT
CGCAATCGCGAACAATAATGGGGGAAAGCAAGCCCTGGAAACCGTGCAAAGGTTGTTGCCGGTCCTTTGT
CAAGACCACGGCCTTACACCGGAGCAAGTCGTGGCCATTGCATCCCACGACGGTGGCAAACAGGCTCTTG
AGACGGTTCAGAGACTTCTCCCAGTTCTCTGTCAAGCCCACGGGCTGACTCCCGATCAAGTTGTAGCGAT
TGCGTCGAACATTGGAGGGAAACAAGCATTGGAGACTGTCCAACGGCTCCTTCCCGTGTTGTGTCAAGCC
CACGGTTTGACGCCTGCACAAGTGGTCGCCATCGCCTCCAATATTGGCGGTAA
