[The description below was written by a language model from this plasmid's Addgene catalogue record.]
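Description:
TAL3210 is a TALEN expression plasmid built on the JDS71 backbone, a mammalian expression vector that also carries a T7 promoter. It encodes the "left" half of a TAL effector nuclease pair directed against the zebrafish (D. rerio) amh gene. The roughly 1.6 kb insert is an engineered array of TAL effector repeats that specifies recognition of an 18-nucleotide half-site in amh. It was cloned by restriction enzyme assembly into the approximately 6.4 kb backbone in a way that destroyed the cloning sites. The backbone supplies the flanking coding sequence, so the repeat array is expressed in frame with an N-terminal 3X FLAG epitope tag and a C-terminal wild-type FokI nuclease domain. The plasmid is maintained at high copy in E. coli under ampicillin selection.

Expression is driven by the CMV promoter, which allows direct transfection of cultured vertebrate cells. The T7 designation indicates that the same coding region can serve as a template for in vitro transcription, the usual route for producing TALEN mRNA for injection into zebrafish embryos. The recorded use of a BGH reverse sequencing primer suggests a BGH polyadenylation region downstream of the coding sequence, although no feature table is provided to confirm this. Because FokI cleaves only as a dimer, this construct is designed to be used with a matching "right" amh TALEN that binds the opposite strand. The two monomers then dimerise across a spacer and introduce a double-strand break. Error-prone repair of that break produces insertions and deletions, enabling targeted disruption of amh. The construct's name indicates it was made as part of a set of TALENs for the zebrafish community.
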