Addgene plasmid #42673: TAL3210
Depositing lab: Keith Joung. Depositing organization: Massachusetts General Hospital. Publication: Targeted gene disruption in somatic zebrafish cells using engineered TALENs. Sander JD, Cade L, Khayter C, Reyon D, Peterson RT, Joung JK, Yeh JR. Nat Biotechnol. 2011 Aug 5;29(8):697-8. doi: 10.1038/nbt.1934. PubMed 21822241.
Backbone
  Vector backbone: JDS71
  Backbone manufacturer: Addgene plasmid #32287
  Backbone size w/o insert (bp): 6447
  Vector type: Mammalian Expression ; T7
Growth in bacteria
  Bacterial resistance: Ampicillin, 100 μg/mL
  Growth temperature: 37°C
  Growth strain: XL1 Blue
  Copy number: High Copy
Gene/Insert
  Gene/Insert name: ZebrafishCommunity-amh-left (alt name: amh)
  Species: D. rerio (zebrafish)
  Insert size (bp): 1640
  Entrez Gene: amh
  Promoter: CMV
  Tag / fusion protein: 3X Flag (N terminal on backbone); WT FOKI (C terminal on backbone)
  Cloning method: Restriction Enzyme; 5′ cloning site N/A (destroyed during cloning); 3′ cloning site N/A (destroyed during cloning)
  Sequencing primers: 5′ CMV-F; 3′ BGH-rev
Terms and licenses: Academic/Nonprofit Terms; Industry Terms: Not Available to Industry
Depositor comments: Target binding site: TCCAGGCAAGATTTGGGC It is strongly recommended that users perform a diagnostic digest to verify this plasmid prior to use. For example, a double digest of the plasmid with BamHI and KpnI should result in two bands at 2.3kb and 5.8kb.
How to cite: TAL3210 was a gift from Keith Joung (Addgene plasmid # 42673 ; http://n2t.net/addgene:42673 ; RRID:Addgene_42673)
